Addgene plasmid #178903: pJH1973
Purpose: Psra-11::D3cpv unc-54 3' UTR C.elegans neural expression of Psra-11 D3cpv
Depositing lab: Mei Zhen. Depositing organization: Sinai Health System. Publication: An imbalancing act: gap junctions reduce the backward motor circuit activity to bias C. elegans for forward locomotion. Kawano T, Po MD, Gao S, Leung G, Ryu WS, Zhen M. Neuron. 2011 Nov 17;72(4):572-86. doi: 10.1016/j.neuron.2011.09.005. PubMed 22099460.
Backbone
  Vector backbone: pBSK
  Backbone manufacturer: stratagene
  Backbone size w/o insert (bp): 6437
  Total vector size (bp): 8396
  Vector type: Worm Expression
Growth in bacteria
  Bacterial resistance: Ampicillin, 100 μg/mL
  Growth temperature: 37°C
  Growth strain: DH5alpha
  Copy number: High Copy
Gene/Insert
  Gene/Insert name: D3cpv
  Insert size (bp): 1959
  Promoter: Psra-11
  Cloning method: Restriction Enzyme; 5′ cloning site BamHI (not destroyed); 3′ cloning site EcoRI (not destroyed)
  Sequencing primers: 5′ CGACGgatcccatggtgagcaagg; 3′ TTGGAATTcttactcgatgttgtggc
Terms and licenses: Academic/Nonprofit Terms; Industry Terms: Not Available to Industry
How to cite: pJH1973 was a gift from Mei Zhen (Addgene plasmid # 178903 ; http://n2t.net/addgene:178903 ; RRID:Addgene_178903)
