[The description below was written by a language model from this plasmid's Addgene catalogue record and pLannotate feature annotations shown in this document.]
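Description:
pJH1973 is a C. elegans expression plasmid built on a pBluescript-type (pBSK) backbone, about 8.4 kb in total, that drives the genetically encoded calcium sensor D3cpv from the sra-11 promoter. In E. coli it is maintained as a high-copy plasmid through a ColE1/pUC-type origin and selected with ampicillin via the bla (β-lactamase) gene and its promoter. Remnants of lac regulatory sequences (CAP site, lac promoter and operator, a lacI fragment) and short rop and bom fragments are also detected. These are backbone leftovers with no evident role in the worm cassette.

The roughly 2 kb D3cpv insert, cloned between retained BamHI and EcoRI sites, is annotated as three consecutive coding segments: an enhanced cyan fluorescent protein, a calmodulin-derived calcium-binding domain, and the circularly permuted yellow acceptor cp173Venus. This is the cameleon architecture, in which calcium binding changes the conformation of the central module and alters FRET between the cyan donor and the yellow acceptor, giving a ratiometric readout of intracellular calcium. The unannotated gap between the calmodulin fragment and cp173Venus presumably holds the calmodulin-binding peptide typical of this design, although the feature table does not label it.

The ~2.9 kb upstream of the sensor is unannotated and is consistent with the sra-11 promoter named in the record. The catalogue states that an unc-54 3′ UTR follows the coding sequence. The annotation software marks only a short aex-5 fragment in that downstream region, and does not call the UTR itself. The stated purpose is neural expression of D3cpv in worms, and the associated study on gap junctions and motor circuit activity points to calcium imaging of neurons involved in locomotion.
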