Features (pLannotate 1.2.2; 13 found; start..end, strand, type, name):
   2957..3634    +  CDS            Enhanced Cyan-Emitting GFP: Enhanced Cyan-Emitting GFP is a basic (constitutively fluorescent) cyan fluorescent protein published in 2002, derived from Aequorea victoria.
   3638..3994    +  CDS            CALMA_ARBPU (fragment): Experimental evidence at protein level: Swiss-Prot protein existence level 1. Calmodulin mediates the control of a large number of enzymes, ion channels and other proteins by Ca(2+). Among the enzymes to be stimulated by the calmodulin-Ca(2+) complex are a number of protein kinases and phosphatases. From Arbacia punctulata (Punctuate sea urchin).
   4175..4909    +  CDS            cp173Venus: circularly permuted form of the Venus yellow fluorescent protein (Nagai et al., 2004) efficient FRET acceptor for CFP
   5519..5671    +  CDS            aex-5 (fragment): AEX5_CAEEL - Also known as kpc-3 From Caenorhabditis elegans.
   5799..5834    +  CDS            rop (fragment): Rop protein, which maintains plasmids at low copy number; rop
   5936..6035    +  misc_feature   bom (fragment): basis of mobility region from pBR322
   6133..6237    +  promoter       AmpR promoter: bla
   6238..7098    +  CDS            AmpR: β-lactamase; bla; confers resistance to ampicillin, carbenicillin, and related antibiotics
   7269..7857    +  rep_origin     ori: high-copy-number ColE1/pMB1/pBR322/pUC origin of replication
   8040..8132    +  CDS            lacI (fragment): lac repressor; lacI; The lac repressor binds to the lac operator to inhibit transcription in E. coli. This inhibition can be relieved by adding lactose or isopropyl-β-D-thiogalactopyranoside (IPTG).
   8145..8166    +  protein_bind   CAP binding site: CAP binding activates transcription in the presence of cAMP. E. coli catabolite activator protein
   8181..8211    +  promoter       lac promoter: promoter for the E. coli lac operon
   8219..8235    +  protein_bind   lac operator: The lac repressor binds to the lac operator to inhibit transcription in E. coli. This inhibition can be relieved by adding lactose or isopropyl-β-D-thiogalactopyranoside (IPTG). lac repressor encoded by lacI
>Addgene plasmid #178903 | pJH1973 | addgene full sequence | sequence record 351475 | Addgene NGS Result
AAGCTTGGGCTGCAGCATGCGGCCGCACGTTTTCCCTTTACATTAGCAAAACCGACCAACGACCGAAACC
TAAGCATTATCCAGGCCTAAACATATTTTAAAAAAAGTGTAGTTTACCAAATGGGAGACATTTTCCTTGT
TCTTTGTGGGATGCTTTTGAAATTGAATAGAAATCTCTAGATTAATCAATGTGTTTGCTCCGATGCGCCT
AGTCTCAAAGCCTTCTCATGTTGCAAACAAATGCACTAACTAAACTAATTAACAAGTCACGGAGGAGATT
CAAAACATTTCACTTTTCAGGAAAGTAGCATTTTTAAATATATTCATGTTGTAGATTTGTCATTTTGCAA
TATTTTTTATCAAAATTGGATTACACCCTCTTTTGAGCAGTCTGACTTGTTGGCTGACTTGATTTTCTTT
TAAAGTGATGAAATTTTATTCATATTTGATTTTTAGTAAATAAATTATTGCAAACCCCATTATGCAACTT
TGACAGCTTATATCTCAGTTGCCGTTTGTTTTATGAAAAATTGTCAACTTACCAAATAATTCTTAGTTAC
GATCTGAAATTTTTCGAAAACTCTAATCTTTAGTCAAAAATGTTCAGCAATGTAAACATTTTTTCATTAC
AAAAAAAGATGATGTAGATGCATACATCAAGTATCTCAACCGGAACACCCCCTATTTTGCACCATCTCTG
TCATCTTTTTCTTCCTTTTTCAGATGGGAAACATACAATTAATGCTCACATGTCATGTCTAGTCATTTGT
TTTTTTTTGTTTGTTTTTAATCCGAATCTCTTATTCATCTTTAGACGTTCCATTCGGCAGAGGCGAGTTG
GGGCGCCTCTTACTCGCCTCAAATTTTGTGTTTGCACTCATAATCAAAGAATAAATTATCTTGCCCATTT
TGGTCCTTGACCATTTGTGTAGGCAATAGGCAGGCAGACATATTTTCTTAAACAGAAGACCGAACTGTGA
GTGTACAAAAATAAATTAAATATTACCTACCTTTGTTAGAATTTGGAATAAGATTAAAAAATTCGTTGTC
CTCTGTGGAATTGCTCATTATTAGATTTTTACGAAATCATGCGGATTAGAAAGTTTAATATTTATGTACA
GTGCGTCCAACTTCTATAGCACCCCCCTCCAATTCGGCCGTTTGGAGCTTTTCAAAATATTTTTCGGAAA
AGTGTTAGTGCAGTTCGATAGCAAATATTGAAAAACCTATGCTCCCCAATTTTTATCATGATATCTCAAA
AATCACGGAAATTGGGTCAAAATATCTGAAAAATGGCCGTCGAACTTCTATAGCACCCCCTCTGATTTTT
GACAAATTTCTGTAAATTCGGGGTTTTCTTCGTAGTTAATGAATTTATTTTGTAAATAACTTCACACCAA
AATAATCAGGTGGTTTCACTTTCACATTTAAAAAATAAATATAACACTTGAAAACACGTGGAATGCCTGG
GATTGATCAAAAATTGATCAAAATGTTCTTCTCCGTCTATTCATTACTATGTAATTAGTTGTAGAAAGCA
TTTATTCATATGAACCAAATGGTAAAGGGAGCAACTTCAGTGGTTTTTAAAAGGCTCGATTTAACCATGA
AAACGAGCGTTCGGAGGCACAAAGCTGAAGGTTTTGACTTCGTATTGTACAGAACTTCAGCTCATCCTGC
TCAAATGTCTTTGAAGCTTCGATTTTGATTAGATGTCTTTGAAAATTTATACGGAAAAGATCATGAGACC
GCTCAAAAAGAGGACAAAGGCAAAGCGAGGCCGCAAGTCTTTTTTTCAAGCTAACATGCGAAAATTTTAG
ACAGAAAAGTAAGATATACCTTTCCAAATGACGATTTTGCTAGTTGTATTTATAACTCAAGTTAAATTTA
GCGAATTCGCTCATTGAATCTTTTTTTGGTCAAGTAATGCAAAAGCTACCAGACAAAACATTGAACCTGC
GATTGTAGATGTCTGGCATCTGATTTACCCATGGATTTCCACGGATTTTTTGTTCATATAAAATAATTTT
TAATTTTTGCTATAATGTAGTAATTTTTAGTCGAAAATGTATTCCCAACCATTATCTCTGCGCCTCCGAA
CGCTCGTTTTCATGGTTAAATCGAACCTTTTAAAAACCACTGAAGTTGCTCCCTTTACCATTTGGTTCAT
ATGAATAAATGCTTTCTACAACTAATTATATAGTAATGAATAGACGGAGAAGAACATTTTGATCTATTTT
GGTGCTGCGAAAATCATTGGGAGCCAAGATATGGCCTCTGAAGCAAATAAGAACGTTGAGGGGGGTGCTA
TAGAAGTTGGACGCACTGTATTTCCAATTATTTTTTAAGAATTTCGATTTTATAAACAGCCTTTGCTCCG
CCTATTTGAGCTCATGATGTTTCTCTTTTGTTTTCAAGATTGTTGATTCCTTCCTATTGTCCTATTGTGA
TTTTTAAATTTTTAAATTGCTCATTAACTTGATTTTTATTTAGTACATATCTCTAATATGTTGTTTCACA
TTGCACCAACCGGTCTCAATTTTTGAAATTATTTATTGTTATGTTTGAATATTTTAAACAAATTTAAAAA
TTTAGAAAAATTGCTGAGCTGTTGCCTAAACTCATAAGTGTTTCAAAATTTGCTACGATTTTGCATGTAC
TTTTTAATATTTTATATGCTTTTTCGTATTCCAAAACAAACAATTTAGTTTACTTTACAAATTATGAACA
AAAAAAATTTGATGTAACGGAGAGAAAATTATTAAACGTTACATGTATTTTTCGATCGTATCGAGAAAAA
TGCAAAAAATATCAAATTGTAATTTTTCCGCACATCTCCGCAACACACAATTCCCGGGATTGGCCAAAGG
ACCCAAAGGTATGTTTCGAATGATACTAACATAACATAGAACATTTTCAGGAGGACCCTTGGCTAGCGTC
GACGGATCCCATGGTGAGCAAGGGCGAGGAGCTGTTCACCGGGGTGGTGCCCATCCTGGTCGAGCTGGAC
GGCGACGTAAACGGCCACAGGTTCAGCGTGTCCGGCGAGGGCGAGGGCGATGCCACCTACGGCAAGCTGA
CCCTGAAGTTCATCTGCACCACCGGCAAGCTGCCCGTGCCCTGGCCCACCCTCGTGACCACCCTGACCTG
GGGCGTGCAGTGCTTCAGCCGCTACCCCGACCACATGAAGCAGCACGACTTCTTCAAGTCCGCCATGCCC
GAAGGCTACGTCCAGGAGCGTACCATCTTCTTCAAGGACGACGGCAACTACAAGACCCGCGCCGAGGTGA
AGTTCGAGGGCGACACCCTGGTGAACCGCATCGAGCTGAAGGGCATCGACTTCAAGGAGGACGGCAACAT
CCTGGGGCACAAGCTGGAGTACAACTACATCAGCCACAACGTCTATATCACCGCCGACAAGCAGAAGAAC
GGCATCAAGGCCCACTTCAAGATCCGCCACAACATCGAGGACGGCAGCGTGCAGCTCGCCGACCACTACC
AGCAGAACACCCCCATCGGCGACGGCCCCGTGCTGCTGCCCGACAACCACTACCTGAGCACCCAGTCCGC
CCTGAGCAAAGACCCCAACGAGAAGCGCGATCACATGGTCCTGCTGGAGTTCGTGACCGCCGCCCGCATG
CATGACCAACTGACAGAAGAGCAGATTGCAGAGTTCAAAGAAGCCTTCTCATTATTGGACAAGGATGGGG
ACGGCACCATCACCACAAAGGAACTTGGCACCGCTCTGAGGTCGCTTGGACAAAACCCAACGGAAGCAGA
ATTGCAGGATATGATCAATGAAGTCGATGCTGATGGCAATGGAACGATTTACTTTCCTGAATTTCTTACT
ATGATGGCTAGAAAAATGAAGGACACAGACAGCGAAGAGGAAATCCGAGAAGCATTCCGTGTTTTTGACA
AGGATGGGAACGGCTACATCAGCGCTGCTGAATTACGTCACGTCATGACAAACCTCGGGGAGAAGTTAAC
AGATGAAGAAGTTGATGAAATGATAAGGGAAGCAGATATCGATGGTGATGGCCAAGTAAACTATGAAGAG
TTTGTACAAATGATGACAGCAAAGGGGGGGAAGAGGCGCTGGCAGAAAACAGGCCATGCTGTCCGAGCAT
TCGGAAGACTGAAGAAGATCTCCAGCTCCGGGGCACTGGAGCTCATGGACGGCGGCGTGCAGCTCGCCGA
CCACTACCAGCAGAACACCCCCATCGGCGACGGCCCCGTGCTGCTGCCCGACAACCACTACCTGAGCTAC
CAGTCCGCCCTGAGCAAAGACCCCAACGAGAAGCGCGATCACATGGTCCTGCTGGAGTTCGTGACCGCCG
CCGGGATCACTCTCGGCATGGACGAGCTGTACAAGGGTGGCAGCGGTGGCATGGTGAGCAAGGGCGAGGA
GCTGTTCACCGGGGTGGTGCCCATCCTGGTCGAGCTGGACGGCGACGTAAACGGCCACAAGTTCAGCGTG
TCCGGCGAGGGCGAGGGCGATGCCACCTACGGCAAGCTGACCCTGAAGCTGATCTGCACCACCGGCAAGC
TGCCCGTGCCCTGGCCCACCCTCGTGACCACCCTGGGCTACGGCCTGCAGTGCTTCGCCCGCTACCCCGA
CCACATGAAGCAGCACGACTTCTTCAAGTCCGCCATGCCCGAAGGCTACGTCCAGGAGCGCACCATCTTC
TTCAAGGACGACGGCAACTACAAGACCCGCGCCGAGGTGAAGTTCGAGGGCGACACCCTGGTGAACCGCA
TCGAGCTGAAGGGCATCGACTTCAAGGAGGACGGCAACATCCTGGGGCACAAGCTGGAGTACAACTACAA
CAGCCACAACGTCTATATCACCGCCGACAAGCAGAAGAACGGCATCAAGGCCAACTTCAAGATCCGCCAC
AACATCGAGTAAGAATTCCAACTGAGCGCCGGTCGCTACCATTACCAACTTGTCTGGTGTCAAAAATAAT
AGGGGCCGCTGTCATCAGAGTAAGTTTAAACTGAGTTCTACTAACTAACGAGTAATATTTAAATTTTCAG
CATCTCGCGCCCGTGCCTCTGACTTCTAAGTCCAATTACTCTTCAACATCCCTACATGCTCTTTCTCCCT
GTGCTCCCACCCCCTATTTTTGTTATTATCAAAAAACTTCTCTTAATTTCTTTGTTTTTTAGCTTCTTTT
AAGTCACCTCTAACAATGAAATTGTGTAGATTCAAAAATAGAATTAATTCGTAATAAAAAGTCGAAAAAA
ATTGTGCTCCCTCCCCCCATTAATAATAATTCTATCCCAAAATCTACACAATGTTCTGTGTACACTTCTT
ATGTTTTTTACTTCTGATAAATTTTTTTGAAACATCATAGAAAAAACCGCACACAAAATACCTTATCATA
TGTTACGTTTCAGTTTATGACCGCAATTTTTATTTCTTCGCACGTCTGGGCCTCTCATGACGTCAAATCA
TGCTCATCGTGAAAAAGTTTTGGAGTATTTTTGGAATTTTTCAATCAAGTGAAAGTTTATGAAATTAATT
TTCCTGCTTTTGCTTTTTGGGGTTTCCCCTATTGTTTGTCAAGATTTCGAGGACGGCGTTTTTCTTGCTA
AAATCACAAGTATTGATGAGCACGATGCAAGAAAGATCGGAAGAAGGTTTGGGTTTGAGGCTCAGTGGAA
GGTGAGTAGAAGTTGATAATTTGAAAGTGGAGTAGTGTCTATGGGGTTTTTGCCTTAAATGACAGAATAC
ATTCCCAATATACCAAACATAACTGTTTCCTACTAGTCGGCCGTACGGGCCCTTTCGTCTCGCGCGTTTC
GGTGATGACGGTGAAAACCTCTGACACATGCAGCTCCCGGAGACGGTCACAGCTTGTCTGTAAGCGGATG
CCGGGAGCAGACAAGCCCGTCAGGGCGCGTCAGCGGGTGTTGGCGGGTGTCGGGGCTGGCTTAACTATGC
GGCATCAGAGCAGATTGTACTGAGAGTGCACCATATGCGGTGTGAAATACCGCACAGATGCGTAAGGAGA
AAATACCGCATCAGGCGGCCTTAAGGGCCTCGTGATACGCCTATTTTTATAGGTTAATGTCATGATAATA
ATGGTTTCTTAGACGTCAGGTGGCACTTTTCGGGGAAATGTGCGCGGAACCCCTATTTGTTTATTTTTCT
AAATACATTCAAATATGTATCCGCTCATGAGACAATAACCCTGATAAATGCTTCAATAATATTGAAAAAG
GAAGAGTATGAGTATTCAACATTTCCGTGTCGCCCTTATTCCCTTTTTTGCGGCATTTTGCCTTCCTGTT
TTTGCTCACCCAGAAACGCTGGTGAAAGTAAAAGATGCTGAAGATCAGTTGGGTGCACGAGTGGGTTACA
TCGAACTGGATCTCAACAGCGGTAAGATCCTTGAGAGTTTTCGCCCCGAAGAACGTTTTCCAATGATGAG
CACTTTTAAAGTTCTGCTATGTGGCGCGGTATTATCCCGTATTGACGCCGGGCAAGAGCAACTCGGTCGC
CGCATACACTATTCTCAGAATGACTTGGTTGAGTACTCACCAGTCACAGAAAAGCATCTTACGGATGGCA
TGACAGTAAGAGAATTATGCAGTGCTGCCATAACCATGAGTGATAACACTGCGGCCAACTTACTTCTGAC
AACGATCGGAGGACCGAAGGAGCTAACCGCTTTTTTGCACAACATGGGGGATCATGTAACTCGCCTTGAT
CGTTGGGAACCGGAGCTGAATGAAGCCATACCAAACGACGAGCGTGACACCACGATGCCTGTAGCAATGG
CAACAACGTTGCGCAAACTATTAACTGGCGAACTACTTACTCTAGCTTCCCGGCAACAATTAATAGACTG
GATGGAGGCGGATAAAGTTGCAGGACCACTTCTGCGCTCGGCCCTTCCGGCTGGCTGGTTTATTGCTGAT
AAATCTGGAGCCGGTGAGCGTGGGTCTCGCGGTATCATTGCAGCACTGGGGCCAGATGGTAAGCCCTCCC
GTATCGTAGTTATCTACACGACGGGGAGTCAGGCAACTATGGATGAACGAAATAGACAGATCGCTGAGAT
AGGTGCCTCACTGATTAAGCATTGGTAACTGTCAGACCAAGTTTACTCATATATACTTTAGATTGATTTA
AAACTTCATTTTTAATTTAAAAGGATCTAGGTGAAGATCCTTTTTGATAATCTCATGACCAAAATCCCTT
AACGTGAGTTTTCGTTCCACTGAGCGTCAGACCCCGTAGAAAAGATCAAAGGATCTTCTTGAGATCCTTT
TTTTCTGCGCGTAATCTGCTGCTTGCAAACAAAAAAACCACCGCTACCAGCGGTGGTTTGTTTGCCGGAT
CAAGAGCTACCAACTCTTTTTCCGAAGGTAACTGGCTTCAGCAGAGCGCAGATACCAAATACTGTTCTTC
TAGTGTAGCCGTAGTTAGGCCACCACTTCAAGAACTCTGTAGCACCGCCTACATACCTCGCTCTGCTAAT
CCTGTTACCAGTGGCTGCTGCCAGTGGCGATAAGTCGTGTCTTACCGGGTTGGACTCAAGACGATAGTTA
CCGGATAAGGCGCAGCGGTCGGGCTGAACGGGGGGTTCGTGCACACAGCCCAGCTTGGAGCGAACGACCT
ACACCGAACTGAGATACCTACAGCGTGAGCTATGAGAAAGCGCCACGCTTCCCGAAGGGAGAAAGGCGGA
CAGGTATCCGGTAAGCGGCAGGGTCGGAACAGGAGAGCGCACGAGGGAGCTTCCAGGGGGAAACGCCTGG
TATCTTTATAGTCCTGTCGGGTTTCGCCACCTCTGACTTGAGCGTCGATTTTTGTGATGCTCGTCAGGGG
GGCGGAGCCTATGGAAAAACGCCAGCAACGCGGCCTTTTTACGGTTCCTGGCCTTTTGCTGGCCTTTTGC
TCACATGTTCTTTCCTGCGTTATCCCCTGATTCTGTGGATAACCGTATTACCGCCTTTGAGTGAGCTGAT
ACCGCTCGCCGCAGCCGAACGACCGAGCGCAGCGAGTCAGTGAGCGAGGAAGCGGAAGAGCGCCCAATAC
GCAAACCGCCTCTCCCCGCGCGTTGGCCGATTCATTAATGCAGCTGGCACGACAGGTTTCCCGACTGGAA
AGCGGGCAGTGAGCGCAACGCAATTAATGTGAGTTAGCTCACTCATTAGGCACCCCAGGCTTTACACTTT
ATGCTTCCGGCTCGTATGTTGTGTGGAATTGTGAGCGGATAACAATTTCACACAGGAAACAGCTATGACC
ATGATTACGCCAAGCTGTAAGTTTAAACATGATCTTACTAACTAACTATTCTCATTTAAATTTTCAGAGC
TTAAAAATGGCTGAAATCACTCACAACGATGGATACGCTAACAACTTGGAAATGAAAT
